>Addgene plasmid #203712 | pcDNA3.1 NKX6-2-Venus | addgene full sequence | sequence record 401650 | Addgene NGS Result
GACGGATCGGGAGATCTCCCGATCCCCTATGGTGCACTCTCAGTACAATCTGCTCTGATGCCGCATAGTT
AAGCCAGTATCTGCTCCCTGCTTGTGTGTTGGAGGTCGCTGAGTAGTGCGCGAGCAAAATTTAAGCTACA
ACAAGGCAAGGCTTGACCGACAATTGCATGAAGAATCTGCTTAGGGTTAGGCGTTTTGCGCTGCTTCGCG
ATGTACGGGCCAGATATACGCGTTGACATTGATTATTGACTAGTTATTAATAGTAATCAATTACGGGGTC
ATTAGTTCATAGCCCATATATGGAGTTCCGCGTTACATAACTTACGGTAAATGGCCCGCCTGGCTGACCG
CCCAACGACCCCCGCCCATTGACGTCAATAATGACGTATGTTCCCATAGTAACGCCAATAGGGACTTTCC
ATTGACGTCAATGGGTGGAGTATTTACGGTAAACTGCCCACTTGGCAGTACATCAAGTGTATCATATGCC
AAGTACGCCCCCTATTGACGTCAATGACGGTAAATGGCCCGCCTGGCATTATGCCCAGTACATGACCTTA
TGGGACTTTCCTACTTGGCAGTACATCTACGTATTAGTCATCGCTATTACCATGGTGATGCGGTTTTGGC
AGTACATCAATGGGCGTGGATAGCGGTTTGACTCACGGGGATTTCCAAGTCTCCACCCCATTGACGTCAA
TGGGAGTTTGTTTTGGCACCAAAATCAACGGGACTTTCCAAAATGTCGTAACAACTCCGCCCCATTGACG
CAAATGGGCGGTAGGCGTGTACGGTGGGAGGTCTATATAAGCAGAGCTCTCTGGCTAACTAGAGAACCCA
CTGCTTACTGGCTTATCGAAATTAATACGACTCACTATAGGGAGACCCAAGCTGGCTAGCGACACCATGG
ACACAAACAGACCTGGCGCCTTTGTGCTGTCTAGCGCTCCTCTGGCCGCTCTGCACAATATGGCCGAGAT
GAAGACCAGCCTGTTTCCATACGCTCTGCAGGGACCTGCCGGCTTTAAGGCTCCTGCTCTTGGAGGACTG
GGAGCACAACTGCCTCTGGGAACACCTCACGGCATCAGCGATATTCTGGGCAGACCTGTTGGAGCTGCTG
GCGGAGGATTGCTCGGAGGACTGCCTAGACTGAATGGACTGGCTTCTTCTGCCGGCGTGTACTTTGGACC
TGCTGCTGCCGTTGCCAGAGGCTATCCTAAACCTCTGGCTGAGCTTCCCGGCAGACCTCCTATTTTTTGG
CCTGGTGTTGTGCAGGGCGCTCCTTGGAGAGATCCTAGACTTGCTGGACCAGCTCCTGCAGGCGGAGTGC
TGGATAAGGATGGCAAGAAGAAGCACAGCAGACCCACCTTCAGCGGCCAGCAGATCTTTGCCCTGGAAAA
GACCTTCGAGCAGACCAAGTATCTGGCTGGCCCTGAGAGAGCCAGACTGGCCTATTCTCTGGGCATGACC
GAGAGCCAAGTGAAAGTGTGGTTCCAGAACAGACGGACCAAGTGGCGGAAGAGACATGCCGTGGAAATGG
CCAGCGCCAAGAAGAAACAGGACAGCGACGCCGAGAAGCTGAAAGTTGGAGGCTCCGATGCCGAGGACGA
CGACGAGTATAATAGACCTCTGGACCCCAACAGCGACGATGAGAAGATCACCCGGCTGCTGAAGAAACAC
AAGCCCAGCAATCTGGCCCTGGTGTCTCCTTGTGGTGGCGGAGCTGGGGATGCACTTGGATCCGGCGGAG
GTGGAAGCGGCGGAGGCGGATCTGGTACCATGGTTTCTAAGGGCGAAGAACTGTTCACCGGCGTGGTGCC
TATCCTGGTGGAACTGGATGGGGATGTGAACGGCCACAAGTTCTCTGTGTCTGGCGAAGGCGAAGGGGAT
GCCACATACGGCAAGCTGACCCTGAAGCTGATCTGCACCACAGGCAAACTGCCCGTGCCTTGGCCTACAC
TGGTCACAACACTCGGCTACGGCCTGCAGTGCTTTGCCAGATATCCCGACCACATGAAGCAGCACGATTT
CTTCAAGAGCGCCATGCCTGAGGGCTACGTGCAAGAGCGGACCATCTTCTTCAAGGACGACGGCAACTAC
AAGACCAGGGCCGAAGTGAAGTTCGAGGGCGACACCCTGGTCAACAGAATCGAGCTGAAGGGCATCGACT
TTAAAGAGGACGGCAACATCCTGGGCCACAAGCTCGAGTACAACTACAACAGCCACAACGTGTACATCAC
CGCCGACAAGCAGAAGAACGGCATCAAGGCCAACTTCAAGATCCGGCACAACATCGAGGATGGCGGCGTG
CAGCTGGCCGATCACTATCAGCAGAACACCCCTATCGGAGATGGCCCCGTCCTGCTGCCTGATAACCACT
ACCTGAGCTACCAGTCTGCCCTGAGCAAGGACCCCAATGAGAAGAGGGATCACATGGTGCTGCTGGAATT
CGTGACAGCCGCCGGAATCACACTCGGCATGGACGAGCTGTACAAATGAGGATCCTAAGGGCCCGTTTAA
ACCCGCTGATCAGCCTCGACTGTGCCTTCTAGTTGCCAGCCATCTGTTGTTTGCCCCTCCCCCGTGCCTT
CCTTGACCCTGGAAGGTGCCACTCCCACTGTCCTTTCCTAATAAAATGAGGAAATTGCATCGCATTGTCT
GAGTAGGTGTCATTCTATTCTGGGGGGTGGGGTGGGGCAGGACAGCAAGGGGGAGGATTGGGAAGACAAT
AGCAGGCATGCTGGGGATGCGGTGGGCTCTATGGCTTCTGAGGCGGAAAGAACCAGCTGGGGCTCTAGGG
GGTATCCCC
[124 nt withheld, positions 2810-2933]
C
[91 nt withheld, positions 2935-3025]
A
[49 nt withheld, positions 3027-3075]
CCTTTGACGTTGGAGTCCACGTTCTTT
[37 nt withheld, positions 3103-3139]
ACCCTATCTCGGTCTATTCTTTTGATTTATAAGGGATTTTGCCGATTTCGGCCTATTGGTTAAAAAATGA
GCTGATTTAACAAAAATTTAACGCGAATTAATTCTGTGGAATGTGTGTCAGTTAGGGTGTGGAAAGTCCC
CAGGCTCCCCAGCAGGCAGAAGTATGCAAAGCATGCATCTCAATTAGTCAGCAACCAGGTGTGGAAAGTC
CCCAGGCTCCCCAGCAGGCAGAAGTATGCAAAGCATGCATCTCAATTAGTCAGCAACCATAGTCCCGCCC
CTAACTCCGCCCATCCCGCCCCTAACTCCGCCCAGTTCCGCCCATTCTCCGCCCCATGGCTGACTAATTT
TTTTTATTTATGCAGAGGCCGAGGCCGCCTCTGCCTCTGAGCTATTCCAGAAGTAGTGAGGAGGCTTTTT
TGGAGGCCTAGGCTTTTGCAAAAAGCTCCCGGGAGCTTGTATATCCATTTTCGGATCTGATCAAGAGACA
GGATGAGGATCGTTTCGCATGATTGAACAAGATGGATTGCACGCAGGTTCTCCGGCCGCTTGGGTGGAGA
GGCTATTCGGCTATGACTGGGCACAACAGACAATCGGCTGCTCTGATGCCGCCGTGTTCCGGCTGTCAGC
GCAGGGGCGCCCGGTTCTTTTTGTCAAGACCGACCTGTCCGGTGCCCTGAATGAACTGCAGGACGAGGCA
GCGCGGCTATCGTGGCTGGCCACGACGGGCGTTCCTTGCGCAGCTGTGCTCGACGTTGTCACTGAAGCGG
GAAGGGACTGGCTGCTATTGGGCGAAGTGCCGGGGCAGGATCTCCTGTCATCTCACCTTGCTCCTGCCGA
GAAAGTATCCATCATGGCTGATGCAATGCGGCGGCTGCATACGCTTGATCCGGCTACCTGCCCATTCGAC
CACCAAGCGAAACATCGCATCGAGCGAGCACGTACTCGGATGGAAGCCGGTCTTGTCGATCAGGATGATC
TGGACGAAGAGCATCAGGGGCTCGCGCCAGCCGAACTGTTCGCCAGGCTCAAGGCGCGCATGCCCGACGG
CGAGGATCTCGTCGTGACCCATGGCGATGCCTGCTTGCCGAATATCATGGTGGAAAATGGCCGCTTTTCT
GGATTCATCGACTGTGGCCGGCTGGGTGTGGCGGACCGCTATCAGGACATAGCGTTGGCTACCCGTGATA
TTGCTGAAGAGCTTGGCGGCGAATGGGCTGACCGCTTCCTCGTGCTTTACGGTATCGCCGCTCCCGATTC
GCAGCGCATCGCCTTCTATCGCCTTCTTGACGAGTTCTTCTGAGCGGGACTCTGGGGTTCGAAATGACCG
ACCAAGCGACGCCCAACCTGCCATCACGAGATTTCGATTCCACCGCCGCCTTCTATGAAAGGTTGGGCTT
CGGAATCGTTTTCCGGGACGCCGGCTGGATGATCCTCCAGCGCGGGGATCTCATGCTGGAGTTCTTCGCC
CACCCCAACTTGTTTATTGCAGCTTATAATGGTTACAAATAAAGCAATAGCATCACAAATTTCACAAATA
AAGCATTTTTTTCACTGCATTCTAGTTGTGGTTTGTCCAAACTCATCAATGTATCTTATCATGTCTGTAT
ACCGTCGACCTCTAGCTAGAGCTTGGCGTAATCATGGTCATAGCTGTTTCCTGTGTGAAATTGTTATCCG
CTCACAATTCCACACAACATACGAGCCGGAAGCATAAAGTGTAAAGCCTGGGGTGCCTAATGAGTGAGCT
AACTCACATTAATTGCGTTGCGCTCACTGCCCGCTTTCCAGTCGGGAAACCTGTCGTGCCAGCTGCATTA
ATGAATCGGCCAACGCGCGGGGAGAGGCGGTTTGCGTATTGGGCGCTCTTCCGCTTCCTCGCTCACTGAC
TCGCTGCGCTCGGTCGTTCGGCTGCGGCGAGCGGTATCAGCTCACTCAAAGGCGGTAATACGGTTATCCA
CAGAATCAGGGGATAACGCAGGAAAGAACATGTGAGCAAAAGGCCAGCAAAAGGCCAGGAACCGTAAAAA
GGCCGCGTTGCTGGCGTTTTTCCATAGGCTCCGCCCCCCTGACGAGCATCACAAAAATCGACGCTCAAGT
CAGAGGTGGCGAAACCCGACAGGACTATAAAGATACCAGGCGTTTCCCCCTGGAAGCTCCCTCGTGCGCT
CTCCTGTTCCGACCCTGCCGCTTACCGGATACCTGTCCGCCTTTCTCCCTTCGGGAAGCGTGGCGCTTTC
TCATAGCTCACGCTGTAGGTATCTCAGTTCGGTGTAGGTCGTTCGCTCCAAGCTGGGCTGTGTGCACGAA
CCCCCCGTTCAGCCCGACCGCTGCGCCTTATCCGGTAACTATCGTCTTGAGTCCAACCCGGTAAGACACG
ACTTATCGCCACTGGCAGCAGCCACTGGTAACAGGATTAGCAGAGCGAGGTATGTAGGCGGTGCTACAGA
GTTCTTGAAGTGGTGGCCTAACTACGGCTACACTAGAAGAACAGTATTTGGTATCTGCGCTCTGCTGAAG
CCAGTTACCTTCGGAAAAAGAGTTGGTAGCTCTTGATCCGGCAAACAAACCACCGCTGGTAGCGGTGGTT
TTTTTGTTTGCAAGCAGCAGATTACGCGCAGAAAAAAAGGATCTCAAGAAGATCCTTTGATCTTTTCTAC
GGGGTCTGACGCTCAGTGGAACGAAAACTCACGTTAAGGGATTTTGGTCATGAGATTATCAAAAAGGATC
TTCACCTAGATCCTTTTAAATTAAAAATGAAGTTTTAAATCAATCTAAAGTATATATGAGTAAACTTGGT
CTGACAGTTACCAATGCTTAATCAGTGAGGCACCTATCTCAGCGATCTGTCTATTTCGTTCATCCATAGT
TGCCTGACTCCCCGTCGTGTAGATAACTACGATACGGGAGGGCTTACCATCTGGCCCCAGTGCTGCAATG
ATACCGCGAGACCCACGCTCACCGGCTCCAGATTTATCAGCAATAAACCAGCCAGCCGGAAGGGCCGAGC
GCAGAAGTGGTCCTGCAACTTTATCCGCCTCCATCCAGTCTATTAATTGTTGCCGGGAAGCTAGAGTAAG
TAGTTCGCCAGTTAATAGTTTGCGCAACGTTGTTGCCATTGCTACAGGCATCGTGGTGTCACGCTCGTCG
TTTGGTATGGCTTCATTCAGCTCCGGTTCCCAACGATCAAGGCGAGTTACATGATCCCCCATGTTGTGCA
AAAAAGCGGTTAGCTCCTTCGGTCCTCCGATCGTTGTCAGAAGTAAGTTGGCCGCAGTGTTATCACTCAT
GGTTATGGCAGCACTGCATAATTCTCTTACTGTCATGCCATCCGTAAGATGCTTTTCTGTGACTGGTGAG
TACTCAACCAAGTCATTCTGAGAATAGTGTATGCGGCGACCGAGTTGCTCTTGCCCGGCGTCAATACGGG
ATAATACCGCGCCACATAGCAGAACTTTAAAAGTGCTCATCATTGGAAAACGTTCTTCGGGGCGAAAACT
CTCAAGGATCTTACCGCTGTTGAGATCCAGTTCGATGTAACCCACTCGTGCACCCAACTGATCTTCAGCA
TCTTTTACTTTCACCAGCGTTTCTGGGTGAGCAAAAACAGGAAGGCAAAATGCCGCAAAAAAGGGAATAA
GGGCGACACGGAAATGTTGAATACTCATACTCTTCCTTTTTCAATATTATTGAAGCATTTATCAGGGTTA
TTGTCTCATGAGCGGATACATATTTGAATGTATTTAGAAAAATAAACAAATAGGGGTTCCGCGCACATTT
CCCCGAAAAGTGCCACCTGACGTC
Features (pLannotate 1.2.2; 21 found; start..end, strand, type, name):
     28..80      -  misc_feature   bom (fragment): basis of mobility region from pBR322
    235..614     +  enhancer       CMV enhancer: human cytomegalovirus immediate early enhancer
    615..818     +  promoter       CMV promoter: human cytomegalovirus (CMV) immediate early promoter
    814..847     +  LTR            5' LTR (truncated) (fragment): truncated 5' long terminal repeat (LTR) from HIV-1
    863..881     +  promoter       T7 promoter: promoter for bacteriophage T7 RNA polymerase
    907..1737    +  CDS            NKX6-2: NKX62_HUMAN - Also known as GTX, NKX6B. Experimental evidence at protein level: Swiss-Prot protein existence level 1. Transcription factor with repressor activity involved in the regulation of axon-glial interactions at myelin paranodes in oligodendrocytes. Binds to the consensus DNA sequence 5'-(A/T)TTAATGA- 3'. In oligodendrocytes, binds to MBP and PLP1 promoter regions. From Homo sapiens (Human).
   1780..2496    +  CDS            Venus: Venus is a basic (constitutively fluorescent) yellow fluorescent protein published in 2002, derived from Aequorea victoria. It is reported to be a rapidly-maturing weak dimer with moderate acid sensitivity.
   2540..2764    +  polyA_signal   bGH poly(A) signal: bovine growth hormone polyadenylation signal
   2768..2789    +  promoter       SV40 promoter (fragment): SV40 enhancer and early promoter
   2810..3238    +  rep_origin     f1 ori (sequence partly withheld): f1 bacteriophage origin of replication; arrow indicates direction of (+) strand synthesis
   3252..3581    +  promoter       SV40 promoter: SV40 enhancer and early promoter
   3648..4439    +  CDS            neo: KKA2_KLEPN - Also known as kan, nptII. Experimental evidence at protein level: Swiss-Prot protein existence level 1. Resistance to kanamycin, neomycin, paromomycin, ribostamycin, butirosin and gentamicin B. From Klebsiella pneumoniae.
   4463..4621    +  CDS            ble (fragment): BLE_KLEPN - Experimental evidence at protein level: Swiss-Prot protein existence level 1. Binding protein with a strong affinity to the bleomycin family of antibiotics. Binds to CL990; an antimitotic-antibiotic compound. From Klebsiella pneumoniae.
   4616..4737    +  polyA_signal   SV40 poly(A) signal: SV40 polyadenylation signal
   4810..4826    -  protein_bind   lac operator: The lac repressor binds to the lac operator to inhibit transcription in E. coli. This inhibition can be relieved by adding lactose or isopropyl-β-D-thiogalactopyranoside (IPTG). lac repressor encoded by lacI
   4834..4864    -  promoter       lac promoter: promoter for the E. coli lac operon
   4879..4900    -  protein_bind   CAP binding site: CAP binding activates transcription in the presence of cAMP. E. coli catabolite activator protein
   4913..5005    -  CDS            lacI (fragment): lac repressor; lacI; The lac repressor binds to the lac operator to inhibit transcription in E. coli. This inhibition can be relieved by adding lactose or isopropyl-β-D-thiogalactopyranoside (IPTG).
   5188..5776    -  rep_origin     ori: high-copy-number ColE1/pMB1/pBR322/pUC origin of replication
   5947..6807    -  CDS            AmpR: β-lactamase; bla; confers resistance to ampicillin, carbenicillin, and related antibiotics
   6808..6912    -  promoter       AmpR promoter: bla
