[The description below was written by a language model from this plasmid's Addgene catalogue record and pLannotate feature annotations shown in this document.]
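Description:
pcDNA3.1 NKX6-2-Venus is a mammalian expression plasmid built on the Invitrogen pcDNA3.1 backbone, with a sequenced length of about 6.9 kb. It is maintained in E. coli through a high-copy ColE1/pUC-type origin and selected with ampicillin via the β-lactamase gene and its own promoter. An f1 phage origin is also present. For selection in mammalian cells, an SV40 enhancer/early promoter drives the neomycin phosphotransferase gene, terminated by an SV40 polyadenylation signal, allowing G418 selection of stable transfectants. The annotation also flags several short fragments (bom, an HIV-1 LTR-like stretch, lac promoter/operator, lacI and ble pieces); these are partial matches or backbone remnants with no evident role in the design.

The payload is a human NKX6-2 coding sequence (also known as GTX or NKX6B) fused at its C terminus, through a short linker region, to the yellow fluorescent protein Venus. The fusion sits downstream of the CMV immediate-early enhancer and promoter and is followed by the bovine growth hormone polyadenylation signal, giving strong constitutive expression in transfected mammalian cells. A T7 promoter lies between the CMV promoter and the insert and could support in vitro transcription. The NKX6-2 sequence was synthesized and codon-optimized for mammalian expression, so the nucleotide sequence differs from the consensus cDNA while the encoded protein is unchanged. NKX6-2 is a homeodomain transcriptional repressor active in oligodendrocytes and is the gene linked to spastic ataxia 8. The Venus tag allows the protein's expression level, subcellular localization and distribution to be followed by fluorescence in live or fixed cells. This fits the associated work, which asks whether that disorder involves protein misfolding.
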