Addgene plasmid #203712: pcDNA3.1 NKX6-2-Venus
Purpose: Constitutive mammaliam expression of human NKX6-2 cDNA fused with the Venus fluorescent protein
Depositing lab: Federico Herrera. Depositing organization: Universidade de Lisboa, Faculdade de Ciencias. Publication: Is spastic ataxia 8 a protein misfolding disorder?. Ferreira-Peralta P, Franca B, Murtinheira F, Rodrigues MS, Herrera F. Biochim Biophys Acta Mol Basis Dis. 2023 Sep 9;1870(1):166882. doi: 10.1016/j.bbadis.2023.166882. PubMed 37696463.
Backbone
  Vector backbone: pcDNA3.1
  Backbone manufacturer: Invitrogen
  Backbone size w/o insert (bp): 5350
  Vector type: Mammalian Expression
  Selectable markers: Neomycin (select with G418)
Growth in bacteria
  Bacterial resistance: Ampicillin, 100 μg/mL
  Growth temperature: 37°C
  Growth strain: DH5alpha
  Copy number: High Copy
Gene/Insert
  Gene/Insert name: NKX6-2 fused with Venus (alt names: GTX; NKX6B)
  Species: H. sapiens (human)
  Insert size (bp): 1593
  Entrez Gene: NKX6-2 (a.k.a. GTX, NKX6.2, NKX6B, SPAX8)
  Promoter: CMV
  Tag / fusion protein: Venus (C terminal on insert)
  Cloning method: Unknown
  Sequencing primers: 5′ CMV-F; 3′ BGH-rev
Resource information
  A portion of this plasmid was derived from a plasmid made by: Synthetic - Invitrogen
Terms and licenses: Academic/Nonprofit Terms; Industry Terms: Not Available to Industry
Depositor comments: The nucleotide sequence is not the consensus cDNA sequence, since it was optimized for mamalian expression with GeneArt services. However, the amino acid sequence is the same.
How to cite: pcDNA3.1 NKX6-2-Venus was a gift from Federico Herrera (Addgene plasmid # 203712 ; http://n2t.net/addgene:203712 ; RRID:Addgene_203712)
