>Addgene plasmid #203712 | pcDNA3.1 NKX6-2-Venus | depositor partial sequence | sequence record 394983 | NKX6-2-Venus Insert
ATGGACACAAACAGACCTGGCGCCTTTGTGCTGTCTAGCGCTCCTCTGGCCGCTCTGCACAATATGGCCG
AGATGAAGACCAGCCTGTTTCCATACGCTCTGCAGGGACCTGCCGGCTTTAAGGCTCCTGCTCTTGGAGG
ACTGGGAGCACAACTGCCTCTGGGAACACCTCACGGCATCAGCGATATTCTGGGCAGACCTGTTGGAGCT
GCTGGCGGAGGATTGCTCGGAGGACTGCCTAGACTGAATGGACTGGCTTCTTCTGCCGGCGTGTACTTTG
GACCTGCTGCTGCCGTTGCCAGAGGCTATCCTAAACCTCTGGCTGAGCTTCCCGGCAGACCTCCTATTTT
TTGGCCTGGTGTTGTGCAGGGCGCTCCTTGGAGAGATCCTAGACTTGCTGGACCAGCTCCTGCAGGCGGA
GTGCTGGATAAGGATGGCAAGAAGAAGCACAGCAGACCCACCTTCAGCGGCCAGCAGATCTTTGCCCTGG
AAAAGACCTTCGAGCAGACCAAGTATCTGGCTGGCCCTGAGAGAGCCAGACTGGCCTATTCTCTGGGCAT
GACCGAGAGCCAAGTGAAAGTGTGGTTCCAGAACAGACGGACCAAGTGGCGGAAGAGACATGCCGTGGAA
ATGGCCAGCGCCAAGAAGAAACAGGACAGCGACGCCGAGAAGCTGAAAGTTGGAGGCTCCGATGCCGAGG
ACGACGACGAGTATAATAGACCTCTGGACCCCAACAGCGACGATGAGAAGATCACCCGGCTGCTGAAGAA
ACACAAGCCCAGCAATCTGGCCCTGGTGTCTCCTTGTGGTGGCGGAGCTGGGGATGCACTTGGATCCGGC
GGAGGTGGAAGCGGCGGAGGCGGATCTGGTACCATGGTTTCTAAGGGCGAAGAACTGTTCACCGGCGTGG
TGCCTATCCTGGTGGAACTGGATGGGGATGTGAACGGCCACAAGTTCTCTGTGTCTGGCGAAGGCGAAGG
GGATGCCACATACGGCAAGCTGACCCTGAAGCTGATCTGCACCACAGGCAAACTGCCCGTGCCTTGGCCT
ACACTGGTCACAACACTCGGCTACGGCCTGCAGTGCTTTGCCAGATATCCCGACCACATGAAGCAGCACG
ATTTCTTCAAGAGCGCCATGCCTGAGGGCTACGTGCAAGAGCGGACCATCTTCTTCAAGGACGACGGCAA
CTACAAGACCAGGGCCGAAGTGAAGTTCGAGGGCGACACCCTGGTCAACAGAATCGAGCTGAAGGGCATC
GACTTTAAAGAGGACGGCAACATCCTGGGCCACAAGCTCGAGTACAACTACAACAGCCACAACGTGTACA
TCACCGCCGACAAGCAGAAGAACGGCATCAAGGCCAACTTCAAGATCCGGCACAACATCGAGGATGGCGG
CGTGCAGCTGGCCGATCACTATCAGCAGAACACCCCTATCGGAGATGGCCCCGTCCTGCTGCCTGATAAC
CACTACCTGAGCTACCAGTCTGCCCTGAGCAAGGACCCCAATGAGAAGAGGGATCACATGGTGCTGCTGG
AATTCGTGACAGCCGCCGGAATCACACTCGGCATGGACGAGCTGTACAAATGA
